Addgene plasmid #215001: pDONR223 MitoFlux (pSu9-HaloTag7-mGFP-STOP)
Depositing lab: Wade Harper.
Backbone
  Vector backbone: pDONR223
  Vector type: Gateway
Growth in bacteria
  Bacterial resistance: Spectinomycin, 50 μg/mL
  Growth temperature: 37°C
  Growth strain: DH5alpha
  Copy number: High Copy
Gene/Insert
  Gene/Insert name: pSu9 (Presequence of Fo-ATPase subunit 9)
  Species: Other
  Tag / fusion protein: HaloTag(7)-mGFP (C terminal on insert)
  Cloning method: Gateway Cloning
Resource information
  A portion of this plasmid was derived from a plasmid made by: Addgene plasmid #184905
How to cite: pDONR223 MitoFlux (pSu9-HaloTag7-mGFP-STOP) was a gift from Wade Harper (Addgene plasmid # 215001 ; http://n2t.net/addgene:215001 ; RRID:Addgene_215001)
