[The description below was written by a language model from this plasmid's Addgene catalogue record and pLannotate feature annotations shown in this document.]
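Description:
pDONR223 MitoFlux (pSu9-HaloTag7-mGFP-STOP) is a Gateway entry clone of about 4.7 kb built on the pDONR223 backbone. It is propagated in E. coli from a high-copy ColE1/pUC-type origin and selected with spectinomycin through the aadA (SmR) aminoglycoside adenylyltransferase gene, which sits downstream of a class 1 integron Pc promoter fragment. The annotation also picks up small remnants typical of this backbone: short lacI, lacZα and gentamicin-resistance fragments, rrnB T1 and T2 terminators upstream of the cloning site that insulate the insert from read-through transcription, and a T7 promoter just outside attL2 that points back toward the insert.

The payload lies between attL1 and attL2 and is a single fusion open reading frame. It begins with pSu9, the mitochondrial presequence of Fo-ATPase subunit 9, which the feature table matches to Neurospora crassa ATP9. This is followed by HaloTag7, a modified dehalogenase that bonds covalently to chloroalkane ligands, and then monomeric EGFP carrying the A206K mutation. The "STOP" in the name indicates a closed reading frame that ends with a stop codon, so destination-vector C-terminal tags would not be fused. As an entry clone it has no eukaryotic promoter of its own; expression depends on moving the cassette by LR recombination into a chosen destination vector. The presequence would direct the Halo-GFP reporter into mitochondria, and the "MitoFlux" name suggests a reporter of mitochondrial turnover, although the record does not describe the assay. Part of the plasmid was derived from an earlier deposited plasmid.
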