Features (pLannotate 1.2.2; 14 found; start..end, strand, type, name):
      1..589     +  rep_origin     ori: high-copy-number ColE1/pMB1/pBR322/pUC origin of replication
    772..864     +  CDS            lacI (fragment): lac repressor; lacI; The lac repressor binds to the lac operator to inhibit transcription in E. coli. This inhibition can be relieved by adding lactose or isopropyl-β-D-thiogalactopyranoside (IPTG).
    919..946     -  terminator     rrnB T2 terminator: transcription terminator T2 from the E. coli rrnB gene
   1078..1121    +  terminator     rrnB T1 terminator: Escherichia coli rrnB; transcription terminator T1 from the E. coli rrnB gene
   1168..1204    -  CDS            lacZα (fragment): LacZα fragment of β-galactosidase; lacZ fragment
   1220..1319    +  protein_bind   attL1: mutant version of attL; recombination site for the Gateway® LR reaction LR Clonase™
   1328..1597    +  CDS            oli (fragment): ATP9_NEUCR - Also known as atp-9, atp9, prl-1. Experimental evidence at protein level: Swiss-Prot protein existence level 1. Mitochondrial membrane ATP synthase (F(1)F(0) ATP synthase or Complex V) produces ATP from ADP in the presence of a proton gradient across the membrane which is generated by electron transport complexes of the respiratory chain. F-type ATPases consist of two structural domains, F(1) - containing the extramembraneous catalytic core and F(0) - containing the membrane proton channel, linked together by a central stalk and a peripheral stalk. During catalysis, ATP synthesis
   1583..2466    +  CDS            HaloTag® (fragment): modified bacterial dehalogenase that forms covalent bonds with chloroalkane derivatives
   2473..3190    +  CDS            mEGFP (fragment): enhanced GFP with monomerizing A206K mutation (Zacharias et al., 2002) mammalian codon-optimized
   3191..3290    -  protein_bind   attL2: mutant version of attL; recombination site for the Gateway® LR reaction LR Clonase™
   3308..3326    -  promoter       T7 promoter: promoter for bacteriophage T7 RNA polymerase
   3516..3539    +  promoter       Pc promoter (fragment): intI1 (promoter lies within the coding sequence); class 1 integron promoter
   3715..3771    +  CDS            GmR (fragment): gentamycin acetyltransferase; aacC1; confers resistance to gentamycin
   3778..4569    +  CDS            SmR: aminoglycoside adenylyltransferase (Murphy, 1985); aadA; confers resistance to spectinomycin and streptomycin
>Addgene plasmid #215001 | pDONR223 MitoFlux (pSu9-HaloTag7-mGFP-STOP) | addgene full sequence | sequence record 425587 | Addgene NGS Result
TTGAGATCCTTTTTTTCTGCGCGTAATCTGCTGCTTGCAAACAAAAAAACCACCGCTACCAGCGGTGGTT
TGTTTGCCGGATCAAGAGCTACCAACTCTTTTTCCGAAGGTAACTGGCTTCAGCAGAGCGCAGATACCAA
ATACTGTTCTTCTAGTGTAGCCGTAGTTAGGCCACCACTTCAAGAACTCTGTAGCACCGCCTACATACCT
CGCTCTGCTAATCCTGTTACCAGTGGCTGCTGCCAGTGGCGATAAGTCGTGTCTTACCGGGTTGGACTCA
AGACGATAGTTACCGGATAAGGCGCAGCGGTCGGGCTGAACGGGGGGTTCGTGCACACAGCCCAGCTTGG
AGCGAACGACCTACACCGAACTGAGATACCTACAGCGTGAGCTATGAGAAAGCGCCACGCTTCCCGAAGG
GAGAAAGGCGGACAGGTATCCGGTAAGCGGCAGGGTCGGAACAGGAGAGCGCACGAGGGAGCTTCCAGGG
GGAAACGCCTGGTATCTTTATAGTCCTGTCGGGTTTCGCCACCTCTGACTTGAGCGTCGATTTTTGTGAT
GCTCGTCAGGGGGGCGGAGCCTATGGAAAAACGCCAGCAACGCGGCCTTTTTACGGTTCCTGGCCTTTTG
CTGGCCTTTTGCTCACATGTTCTTTCCTGCGTTATCCCCTGATTCTGTGGATAACCGTATTACCGCCTTT
GAGTGAGCTGATACCGCTCGCCGCAGCCGAACGACCGAGCGCAGCGAGTCAGTGAGCGAGGAAGCGGAAG
AGCGCCCAATACGCAAACCGCCTCTCCCCGCGCGTTGGCCGATTCATTAATGCAGCTGGCACGACAGGTT
TCCCGACTGGAAAGCGGGCAGTGAGCGCAACGCAATTAATACGCGTACCGCTAGCCAGGAAGAGTTTGTA
GAAACGCAAAAAGGCCATCCGTCAGGATGGCCTTCTGCTTAGTTTGATGCCTGGCAGTTTATGGCGGGCG
TCCTGCCCGCCACCCTCCGGGCCGTTGCTTCACAACGTTCAAATCCGCTCCCGGCGGATTTGTCCTACTC
AGGAGAGCGTTCACCGACAAACAACAGATAAAACGAAAGGCCCAGTCTTCCGACTGAGCCTTTCGTTTTA
TTTGATGCCTGGCAGTTCCCTACTCTCGCGTTAACGCTAGCATGGATGTTTTCCCAGTCACGACGTTGTA
AAACGACGGCCAGTCTTAAGCTCGGGCCCCAAATAATGATTTTATTTTGACTGATAGTGACCTGTTCGTT
GCAACAAATTGATGAGCAATGCTTTTTTATAATGCCAACTTTGTACAAAAAAGCAGGCTCCGCCACCATG
GCCTCCACTCGTGTCCTCGCCTCTCGCCTGGCCTCCCAGATGGCTGCTTCCGCCAAGGTTGCCCGCCCTG
CTGTCCGCGTTGCTCAGGTCAGCAAGCGCACCATCCAGACTGGCTCCCCCCTCCAGACCCTCAAGCGCAC
CCAGATGACCTCCATCGTCAACGCCACCACCCGCCAGGCTTTCCAGAAGCGCGCCTACTCTTCTGATCCA
CCGGTCGCCACCGGATCCGGGAATTCGGGCTCTGGTTCAGGCGAAATCGGTACTGGCTTTCCATTCGACC
CCCATTATGTGGAAGTCCTGGGCGAGCGCATGCACTACGTCGATGTTGGTCCGCGCGATGGCACCCCTGT
GCTGTTCCTGCACGGTAACCCGACCTCCTCCTACGTGTGGCGCAACATCATCCCGCATGTTGCACCGACC
CATCGCTGCATTGCTCCAGACCTGATCGGTATGGGCAAATCCGACAAACCAGACCTGGGTTATTTCTTCG
ACGACCACGTCCGCTTCATGGATGCCTTCATCGAAGCCCTGGGTCTGGAAGAGGTCGTCCTGGTCATTCA
CGACTGGGGCTCCGCTCTGGGTTTCCACTGGGCCAAGCGCAATCCAGAGCGCGTCAAAGGTATTGCATTT
ATGGAGTTCATCCGCCCTATCCCGACCTGGGACGAATGGCCAGAATTTGCCCGCGAGACCTTCCAGGCCT
TCCGCACCACCGACGTCGGCCGCAAGCTGATCATCGATCAGAACGTTTTTATCGAGGGTACGCTGCCGAT
GGGTGTCGTCCGCCCGCTGACTGAAGTCGAGATGGACCATTACCGCGAGCCGTTCCTGAATCCTGTTGAC
CGCGAGCCACTGTGGCGCTTCCCAAACGAGCTGCCAATCGCCGGTGAGCCAGCGAACATCGTCGCGCTGG
TCGAAGAATACATGGACTGGCTGCACCAGTCCCCTGTCCCGAAGCTGCTGTTCTGGGGCACCCCAGGCGT
TCTGATCCCACCGGCCGAAGCCGCTCGCCTGGCCAAAAGCCTGCCTAACTGCAAGGCTGTGGACATCGGC
CCAGGTCTGAATCTGCTGCAAGAAGACAACCCGGACCTGATCGGCAGCGAGATCGCGCGCTGGCTGTCTA
CTCTGGAGATTTCCGGTCTCGAGGTGAGCAAGGGCGAGGAGCTGTTCACCGGGGTGGTGCCCATCCTGGT
CGAGCTGGACGGCGACGTAAACGGCCACAAGTTCAGCGTGTCCGGCGAGGGCGAGGGCGATGCCACCTAC
GGCAAGCTGACCCTGAAGTTCATCTGCACCACCGGCAAGCTGCCCGTGCCCTGGCCCACCCTCGTGACCA
CCCTGACCTACGGCGTGCAGTGCTTCAGCCGCTACCCCGACCACATGAAGCAGCACGACTTCTTCAAGTC
CGCCATGCCCGAAGGCTACGTCCAGGAGCGCACCATCTTCTTCAAGGACGACGGCAACTACAAGACCCGC
GCCGAGGTGAAGTTCGAGGGCGACACCCTGGTGAACCGCATCGAGCTGAAGGGCATCGACTTCAAGGAGG
ACGGCAACATCCTGGGGCACAAGCTGGAGTACAACTACAACAGCCACAACGTCTATATCATGGCCGACAA
GCAGAAGAACGGCATCAAGGTGAACTTCAAGATCCGCCACAACATCGAGGACGGCAGCGTGCAGCTCGCC
GACCACTACCAGCAGAACACCCCCATCGGCGACGGCCCCGTGCTGCTGCCCGACAACCACTACCTGAGCA
CCCAGTCCAAACTGAGCAAAGACCCCAACGAGAAGCGCGATCACATGGTCCTGCTGGAGTTCGTGACCGC
CGCCGGGATCACTCTCGGCATGGACGAGCTGTACAAGTAAACCCAGCTTTCTTGTACAAAGTTGGCATTA
TAAGAAAGCATTGCTTATCAATTTGTTGCAACGAACAGGTCACTATCAGTCAAAATAAAATCATTATTTG
CCATCCAGCTGATATCCCCTATAGTGAGTCGTATTACATGGTCATAGCTGTTTCCTGGCAGCTCTGGCCC
GTGTCTCAAAATCTCTGATGTTACATTGCACAAGATAAAAATATATCATCATGCCTCCTCTAGACCAGCC
AGGACAGAAATGCCTCGACTTCGCTGCTACCCAAGGTTGCCGGGTGACGCACACCGTGGAAACGGATGAA
GGCACGAACCCAGTGGACATAAGCCTGTTCGGTTCGTAAGCTGTAATGCAAGTAGCGTATGCGCTCACGC
AACTGGTCCAGAACCTTGACCGAACGCAGCGGTGGTAACGGCGCAGTGGCGGTTTTCATGGCTTGTTATG
ACTGTTTTTTTGGGGTACAGTCTATGCCTCGGGCATCCAAGCAGCAAGCGCGTTACGCCGTGGGTCGATG
TTTGATGTTATGGAGCAGCAACGATGTTACGCAGCAGGGCAGTCGCCCTAAAACAAAGTTAAACATTATG
AGGGAAGCGGTGATCGCCGAAGTATCGACTCAACTATCAGAGGTAGTTGGCGTCATCGAGCGCCATCTCG
AACCGACGTTGCTGGCCGTACATTTGTACGGCTCCGCAGTGGATGGCGGCCTGAAGCCACACAGTGATAT
TGATTTGCTGGTTACGGTGACCGTAAGGCTTGATGAAACAACGCGGCGAGCTTTGATCAACGACCTTTTG
GAAACTTCGGCTTCCCCTGGAGAGAGCGAGATTCTCCGCGCTGTAGAAGTCACCATTGTTGTGCACGACG
ACATCATTCCGTGGCGTTATCCAGCTAAGCGCGAACTGCAATTTGGAGAATGGCAGCGCAATGACATTCT
TGCAGGTATCTTCGAGCCAGCCACGATCGACATTGATCTGGCTATCTTGCTGACAAAAGCAAGAGAACAT
AGCGTTGCCTTGGTAGGTCCAGCGGCGGAGGAACTCTTTGATCCGGTTCCTGAACAGGATCTATTTGAGG
CGCTAAATGAAACCTTAACGCTATGGAACTCGCCGCCCGACTGGGCTGGCGATGAGCGAAATGTAGTGCT
TACGTTGTCCCGCATTTGGTACAGCGCAGTAACCGGCAAAATCGCGCCGAAGGATGTCGCTGCCGACTGG
GCAATGGAGCGCCTGCCGGCCCAGTATCAGCCCGTCATACTTGAAGCTAGACAGGCTTATCTTGGACAAG
AAGAAGATCGCTTGGCCTCGCGCGCAGATCAGTTGGAAGAATTTGTCCACTACGTGAAAGGCGAGATCAC
CAAGGTAGTCGGCAAATAACCCTCGAGCCACCCATGACCAAAATCCCTTAACGTGAGTTACGCGTCGTTC
CACTGAGCGTCAGACCCCGTAGAAAAGATCAAAGGATCTTC
